Addgene plasmid #132189: pDONR221_SLC39A9
Purpose: Gateway entry clone with codon-optimized ORF sequence for subcloning into custom expression vectors
Depositing lab: RESOLUTE Consortium & Giulio Superti-Furga. Depositing organization: CeMM Research Center for Molecular Medicine. Publication: The RESOLUTE consortium: unlocking SLC transporters for drug discovery. Superti-Furga G, Lackner D, Wiedmer T, Ingles-Prieto A, Barbosa B, Girardi E, Goldmann U, Gurtl B, Klavins K, Klimek C, Lindinger S, Lineiro-Retes E, Muller AC, Onstein S, Redinger G, Reil D, Sedlyarov V, Wolf G, Crawford M, Everley R, ... Steppan CM. Nat Rev Drug Discov. 2020 Jul;19(7):429-430. doi: 10.1038/d41573-020-00056-6. PubMed 32265506.
Backbone
  Vector backbone: pDONR221
  Backbone manufacturer: Thermo Fisher Scientific
  Backbone size w/o insert (bp): 2550
  Vector type: Mammalian Expression
Growth in bacteria
  Bacterial resistance: Kanamycin, 50 μg/mL
  Growth temperature: 37°C
  Growth strain: Stbl3
  Copy number: High Copy
Gene/Insert
  Gene/Insert name: SLC39A9 (alt name: FLJ11274)
  Species: H. sapiens (human)
  Insert size (bp): 921
  Entrez Gene: SLC39A9 (a.k.a. ZIP-9, ZIP9)
  Cloning method: Gateway Cloning
  Sequencing primers: 5′ M13-fwd; 3′ M13-rev
Terms and licenses: Academic/Nonprofit Terms; Industry Terms
Depositor comments: For more information on the full Resolute plasmid collection, please see www.addgene.org/depositor-collections/re-solute/. Please provide your feedback on this plasmid to the RESOLUTE consortium by filling out their RESOLUTE repository feedback form: https://forms.office.com/Pages/ResponsePage.aspx?id=0e05yklzmkS7rjFGQL4N7z4feCLQvEJAmVcOCM_u885UN1JJRko0Ukg4TVQwNTZLOUxPQVJWT1NHUCQlQCN0PWcu
How to cite: pDONR221_SLC39A9 was a gift from RESOLUTE Consortium & Giulio Superti-Furga (Addgene plasmid # 132189 ; http://n2t.net/addgene:132189 ; RRID:Addgene_132189)
