[The description below was written by a language model from this plasmid's Addgene catalogue record and the feature table of its GenBank file.]
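Description:
pDONR221_SLC39A9 is a Gateway entry clone built on the pDONR221 backbone, carrying a codon-optimized open reading frame for human SLC39A9 (also known as ZIP9 or FLJ11274), a member of the solute carrier family. The complete plasmid is 3,471 bp, with a 921 bp insert. It is propagated in E. coli through a high-copy ColE1/pUC-type origin of replication and selected with kanamycin through the aph(3')-Ia aminoglycoside phosphotransferase gene. Although the catalogue lists the vector type as mammalian expression, the feature table shows no eukaryotic promoter or polyadenylation signal. The plasmid is therefore a shuttle for the ORF rather than an expression vector in its own right.

The insert itself is not annotated as a feature, but it occupies the interval between the attL1 and attL2 sites. These sites are the substrates for the LR Clonase reaction, which moves the ORF directionally into any attR-containing destination vector. That vector then supplies the promoter, tags and selection markers suited to the chosen host. Upstream of attL1, the rrnB T1 and T2 transcription terminators shield the insert from read-through transcription in bacteria, which helps limit unwanted expression of a membrane protein during propagation. A T7 promoter lies just outside attL2, pointing toward the insert. M13 forward and reverse primer sites flank the recombination cassette for sequence verification.

The clone belongs to a consortium-generated collection of SLC transporter ORFs, and its recorded purpose is subcloning into custom expression vectors. The record does not state whether the ORF retains a stop codon.
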