LOCUS       Exported 3471 bp ds-DNA circular SYN 12-MAY-2021
DEFINITION  Gateway entry clone with codon-optimized ORF sequence for subcloning
            into custom expression vectors.
ACCESSION   .
VERSION     .
KEYWORDS    pDONR221_SLC39A9
SOURCE      synthetic DNA construct
  ORGANISM  synthetic DNA construct
REFERENCE   1 (bases 1 to 3471)
  TITLE     RESOLUTE consortium SLC collection
REFERENCE   2 (bases 1 to 3471)
  AUTHORS   .
  TITLE     Direct Submission
  JOURNAL   Exported May 12, 2021 from SnapGene Server 1.1.58
            http://www.snapgene.com
FEATURES             Location/Qualifiers
     source          1..3471
                     /organism="synthetic DNA construct"
                     /mol_type="other DNA"
     primer_bind     92..109
                     /label=L4440
                     /note="L4440 vector, forward primer"
     terminator      268..295
                     /label=rrnB T2 terminator
                     /note="transcription terminator T2 from the E. coli rrnB
                     gene"
     terminator      387..473
                     /gene="Escherichia coli rrnB"
                     /label=rrnB T1 terminator
                     /note="transcription terminator T1 from the E. coli rrnB
                     gene"
     primer_bind     522..544
                     /label=M13/pUC Forward
                     /note="In lacZ gene"
     primer_bind     536..553
                     /label=M13 Forward
                     /note="In lacZ gene. Also called M13-F20 or M13 (-21)
                     Forward"
     primer_bind     537..553
                     /label=M13 fwd
                     /note="common sequencing primer, one of multiple similar
                     variants"
     protein_bind    569..668
                     /gene="mutant version of attL"
                     /label=attL1
                     /bound_moiety="LR Clonase(TM)"
                     /note="recombination site for the Gateway(R) LR reaction"
     protein_bind    complement(1596..1695)
                     /gene="mutant version of attL"
                     /label=attL2
                     /bound_moiety="LR Clonase(TM)"
                     /note="recombination site for the Gateway(R) LR reaction"
     primer_bind     complement(1712..1731)
                     /label=T7
                     /note="T7 promoter, forward primer"
     promoter        complement(1713..1731)
                     /label=T7 promoter
                     /note="promoter for bacteriophage T7 RNA polymerase"
     primer_bind     complement(1736..1752)
                     /label=M13 rev
                     /note="common sequencing primer, one of multiple similar
                     variants"
     primer_bind     complement(1736..1752)
                     /label=M13 Reverse
                     /note="In lacZ gene. Also called M13-rev"
     primer_bind     complement(1854..1873)
                     /label=pENTR-R
                     /note="pENTR vectors, reverse primer"
     CDS             1865..2674
                     /codon_start=1
                     /gene="aph(3')-Ia"
                     /product="aminoglycoside phosphotransferase"
                     /label=KanR
                     /note="confers resistance to kanamycin in bacteria or G418
                     (Geneticin(R)) in eukaryotes"
                     /translation="MSHIQRETSRPRLNSNMDADLYGYKWARDNVGQSGATIYRLYGKP
                     DAPELFLKHGKGSVANDVTDEMVRLNWLTEFMPLPTIKHFIRTPDDAWLLTTAIPGKTA
                     FQVLEEYPDSGENIVDALAVFLRRLHSIPVCNCPFNSDRVFRLAQAQSRMNNGLVDASD
                     FDDERNGWPVEQVWKEMHKLLPFSPDSVVTHGDFSLDNLIFDEGKLIGCIDVGRVGIAD
                     RYQDLAILWNCLGEFSPSLQKRLFQKYGIDNPDMNKLQFHLMLDEFF"
     primer_bind     complement(1932..1951)
                     /label=Kan-R
                     /note="Kanamycin resistance gene, reverse primer"
     rep_origin      2821..3409
                     /direction=RIGHT
                     /label=ori
                     /note="high-copy-number ColE1/pMB1/pBR322/pUC origin of
                     replication"
     primer_bind     3310..3329
                     /label=pBR322ori-F
                     /note="pBR322 origin, forward primer"
ORIGIN
        1 ctttcctgcg ttatcccctg attctgtgga taaccgtatt accgcctttg agtgagctga
       61 taccgctcgc cgcagccgaa cgaccgagcg cagcgagtca gtgagcgagg aagcggaaga
      121 gcgcccaata cgcaaaccgc ctctccccgc gcgttggccg attcattaat gcagctggca
      181 cgacaggttt cccgactgga aagcgggcag tgagcgcaac gcaattaata cgcgtaccgc
      241 tagccaggaa gagtttgtag aaacgcaaaa aggccatccg tcaggatggc cttctgctta
      301 gtttgatgcc tggcagttta tggcgggcgt cctgcccgcc accctccggg ccgttgcttc
      361 acaacgttca aatccgctcc cggcggattt gtcctactca ggagagcgtt caccgacaaa
      421 caacagataa aacgaaaggc ccagtcttcc gactgagcct ttcgttttat ttgatgcctg
      481 gcagttccct actctcgcgt taacgctagc atggatgttt tcccagtcac gacgttgtaa
      541 aacgacggcc agtcttaagc tcgggcccca aataatgatt ttattttgac tgatagtgac
      601 ctgttcgttg caacacattg atgagcaatg cttttttata atgccaactt tgtacaaaaa
      661 agcaggctcc accatggacg atttcatctc catctctctg ctgtccctgg caatgctggt
      721 gggatgctac gtggcaggca tcatcccact ggccgtgaac ttttctgagg agaggctgaa
      781 gctggtgaca gtgctgggag caggactgct gtgcggaacc gcccttgccg ttatagttcc
      841 tgaaggggtg cacgccctgt atgaggacat cctggagggc aagcaccacc aggcctccga
      901 gacacacaat gtgatcgcct ccgacaaggc cgccgagaag tctgtggtgc acgagcacga
      961 gcactctcac gatcacaccc agctgcacgc ctacatcggc gtgagcctgg tgctgggctt
     1021 cgtgtttatg ctgctggtgg accagatcgg caactctcac gtgcacagca cagacgatcc
     1081 agaggcagca cggagctcca atagcaagat caccacaacc ctgggcctgg tggtgcacgc
     1141 agcagcagat ggagtggccc tgggagccgc cgccagcaca tcccagacca gcgtgcagct
     1201 gatcgtgttc gtggccatca tgctgcacaa ggcacctgca gccttcggcc tggtgtcctt
     1261 tctgatgcac gccggcctgg agcggaacag aatcaggaag cacctgctgg tgtttgcact
     1321 ggcagcacca gtgatgagca tggtgacata cctgggcctg tccaagtcta gcaaggaggc
     1381 cctgtctgaa gtgaatgcca ccggcgtggc catgctgttc tctgccggca catttctgta
     1441 tgtggcaacc gtgcacgtgc tgccagaagt gggaggaatc ggacacagcc acaagcctga
     1501 tgcaaccgga ggaaggggac tgtccaggct ggaggtggcc gccctggtgc tgggctgcct
     1561 gatccctctg atcctgagcg tgggccacca gcacgaccca gctttcttgt acaaagttgg
     1621 cattataaga aagcattgct tatcaatttg ttgcaacgaa caggtcacta tcagtcaaaa
     1681 taaaatcatt atttgccatc cagctgatat cccctatagt gagtcgtatt acatggtcat
     1741 agctgtttcc tggcagctct ggcccgtgtc tcaaaatctc tgatgttaca ttgcacaaga
     1801 taaaaatata tcatcatgaa caataaaact gtctgcttac ataaacagta atacaagggg
     1861 tgttatgagc catattcaac gggaaacgtc gaggccgcga ttaaattcca acatggatgc
     1921 tgatttatat gggtataaat gggctcgcga taatgtcggg caatcaggtg cgacaatcta
     1981 tcgcttgtat gggaagcccg atgcgccaga gttgtttctg aaacatggca aaggtagcgt
     2041 tgccaatgat gttacagatg agatggtcag actaaactgg ctgacggaat ttatgcctct
     2101 tccgaccatc aagcatttta tccgtactcc tgatgatgca tggttactca ccactgcgat
     2161 ccccggaaaa acagcattcc aggtattaga agaatatcct gattcaggtg aaaatattgt
     2221 tgatgcgctg gcagtgttcc tgcgccggtt gcattcgatt cctgtttgta attgtccttt
     2281 taacagcgat cgcgtatttc gtctcgctca ggcgcaatca cgaatgaata acggtttggt
     2341 tgatgcgagt gattttgatg acgagcgtaa tggctggcct gttgaacaag tctggaaaga
     2401 aatgcataaa cttttgccat tctcaccgga ttcagtcgtc actcatggtg atttctcact
     2461 tgataacctt atttttgacg aggggaaatt aataggttgt attgatgttg gacgagtcgg
     2521 aatcgcagac cgataccagg atcttgccat cctatggaac tgcctcggtg agttttctcc
     2581 ttcattacag aaacggcttt ttcaaaaata tggtattgat aatcctgata tgaataaatt
     2641 gcagtttcat ttgatgctcg atgagttttt ctaatcagaa ttggttaatt ggttgtaaca
     2701 ctggcagagc attacgctga cttgacggga cggcgcaagc tcatgaccaa aatcccttaa
     2761 cgtgagttac gcgtcgttcc actgagcgtc agaccccgta gaaaagatca aaggatcttc
     2821 ttgagatcct ttttttctgc gcgtaatctg ctgcttgcaa acaaaaaaac caccgctacc
     2881 agcggtggtt tgtttgccgg atcaagagct accaactctt tttccgaagg taactggctt
     2941 cagcagagcg cagataccaa atactgttct tctagtgtag ccgtagttag gccaccactt
     3001 caagaactct gtagcaccgc ctacatacct cgctctgcta atcctgttac cagtggctgc
     3061 tgccagtggc gataagtcgt gtcttaccgg gttggactca agacgatagt taccggataa
     3121 ggcgcagcgg tcgggctgaa cggggggttc gtgcacacag cccagcttgg agcgaacgac
     3181 ctacaccgaa ctgagatacc tacagcgtga gctatgagaa agcgccacgc ttcccgaagg
     3241 gagaaaggcg gacaggtatc cggtaagcgg cagggtcgga acaggagagc gcacgaggga
     3301 gcttccaggg ggaaacgcct ggtatcttta tagtcctgtc gggtttcgcc acctctgact
     3361 tgagcgtcga tttttgtgat gctcgtcagg ggggcggagc ctatggaaaa acgccagcaa
     3421 cgcggccttt ttacggttcc tggccttttg ctggcctttt gctcacatgt t
//
