>Addgene plasmid #132189 | pDONR221_SLC39A9 | depositor partial sequence | sequence record 253778 | Codon-optimized ORF of SLC39A9
ATGGACGATTTCATCTCCATCTCTCTGCTGTCCCTGGCAATGCTGGTGGGATGCTACGTGGCAGGCATCA
TCCCACTGGCCGTGAACTTTTCTGAGGAGAGGCTGAAGCTGGTGACAGTGCTGGGAGCAGGACTGCTGTG
CGGAACCGCCCTTGCCGTTATAGTTCCTGAAGGGGTGCACGCCCTGTATGAGGACATCCTGGAGGGCAAG
CACCACCAGGCCTCCGAGACACACAATGTGATCGCCTCCGACAAGGCCGCCGAGAAGTCTGTGGTGCACG
AGCACGAGCACTCTCACGATCACACCCAGCTGCACGCCTACATCGGCGTGAGCCTGGTGCTGGGCTTCGT
GTTTATGCTGCTGGTGGACCAGATCGGCAACTCTCACGTGCACAGCACAGACGATCCAGAGGCAGCACGG
AGCTCCAATAGCAAGATCACCACAACCCTGGGCCTGGTGGTGCACGCAGCAGCAGATGGAGTGGCCCTGG
GAGCCGCCGCCAGCACATCCCAGACCAGCGTGCAGCTGATCGTGTTCGTGGCCATCATGCTGCACAAGGC
ACCTGCAGCCTTCGGCCTGGTGTCCTTTCTGATGCACGCCGGCCTGGAGCGGAACAGAATCAGGAAGCAC
CTGCTGGTGTTTGCACTGGCAGCACCAGTGATGAGCATGGTGACATACCTGGGCCTGTCCAAGTCTAGCA
AGGAGGCCCTGTCTGAAGTGAATGCCACCGGCGTGGCCATGCTGTTCTCTGCCGGCACATTTCTGTATGT
GGCAACCGTGCACGTGCTGCCAGAAGTGGGAGGAATCGGACACAGCCACAAGCCTGATGCAACCGGAGGA
AGGGGACTGTCCAGGCTGGAGGTGGCCGCCCTGGTGCTGGGCTGCCTGATCCCTCTGATCCTGAGCGTGG
GCCACCAGCAC
